>Addgene plasmid #198027 | pSH824-ssr | addgene full sequence | sequence record 393258 | Addgene NGS Result
TTAATTAATTGACACCATCGAATGGTGCAAAACCTTTCGCGGTATGGCATGATAGCGCCCGGAAGAGAGT
CAATTCAGGGTGGTGAATGTGAAACCAGTAACGTTATACGATGTCGCAGAGTATGCCGGTGTCTCTTATC
AGACCGTTTCCCGCGTGGTGAACCAGGCCAGCCACGTTTCTGCGAAAACGCGGGAAAAAGTGGAAGCGGC
GATGGCGGAGCTGAATTACATTCCCAACCGCGTGGCACAACAACTGGCGGGCAAACAGTCGTTGCTGATT
GGCGTTGCCACCTCCAGTCTGGCCCTGCACGCGCCGTCGCAAATTGTCGCGGCGATTAAATCTCGCGCCG
ATCAACTGGGTGCCAGCGTGGTGGTGTCGATGGTAGAACGAAGCGGCGTCGAAGCCTGTAAAGCGGCGGT
GCACAATCTTCTCGCGCAACGCGTCAGTGGGCTGATCATTAACTATCCGCTGGATGACCAGGATGCCATT
GCTGTGGAAGCTGCCTGCACTAATGTTCCGGCGTTATTTCTTGATGTCTCTGACCAGACACCCATCAACA
GTATTATTTTCTCCCATGAAGACGGTACGCGACTGGGCGTGGAGCATCTGGTCGCATTGGGTCACCAGCA
AATCGCGCTGTTAGCGGGCCCATTAAGTTCTGTCTCGGCGCGTCTGCGTCTGGCTGGCTGGCATAAATAT
CTCACTCGCAATCAAATTCAGCCGATAGCGGAACGGGAAGGCGACTGGAGTGCCATGTCCGGTTTTCAAC
AAACCATGCAAATGCTGAATGAGGGCATCGTTCCCACTGCGATGCTGGTTGCCAACGATCAGATGGCGCT
GGGCGCAATGCGCGCCATTACCGAGTCCGGGCTGCGCGTTGGTGCGGATATCTCGGTAGTGGGATACGAC
GATACCGAAGACAGCTCATGTTATATCCCGCCGTTAACCACCATCAAACAGGATTTTCGCCTGCTGGGGC
AAACCAGCGTGGACCGCTTGCTGCAACTCTCTCAGGGCCAGGCGGTGAAGGGCAATCAGCTGTTGCCCGT
CTCACTGGTGAAAAGAAAAACCACCCTGGCGCCCAATACGCAAACCGCCTCTCCCCGCGCGTTGGCCGAT
TCATTAATGCAGCTGGCACGACAGGTTTCCCGACTGGAAAGCGGGCAGTGAGCGCAACGCAATTAATGTA
AGTTAGCGCGAATTGATCTGGTTTGACAGCTTATCATCGACTGCACGGTGCACCAATGCTTCTGGCGTCA
GGCAGCCATCGGAAGCTGTGGTATGGCTGTGCAGGTCGTAAATCACTGCATAATTCGTGTCGCTCAAGGC
GCACTCCCGTTCTGGATAATGTTTTTTGCGCCGACATCATAACGGTTCTGGCAAATATTCTGAAATGAGC
TGTTGACAATTAATCATCCGGCTCGTATAATGTGTGGAATTGTGAGCGGATAACAATTTCACACCCTAGG
CCGCGGCCGCGCGAATTCAGAAGGAGAATATACCATGAGCCAAGTAGCCAGGGTCGAAACCCATTCCCAG
CCACAGGCTGTAGCCGCCGAGTCGGCGACCATCCTGCAGATCATCCAGCAAGTCGCAATGTCCCCCAATG
CAGACATCGACAAGATGGAGCGATTGATGGCGATGCACCGCCAGCACCAAGCACAACAGGCGCAGCAAGC
GTTCGATGCCGCGCTAGCCGCCATGCAGGAAGAGCTTCCGGTTATCCGTGAGCGCGGCGCAATCAAGGAC
AAGTACAAGAACGTCCAATCTACCTACGCCCTATGGGAGGACATCAACGAAGAGTTGAAGCCCATCCTGG
CGAAGCACGGCTTTGCTCTCACCTTCCGAATTCCACGCACCGACAAAGGCATCGAGGTTGAGGGCGTGCT
TAGTCATCGAGACGGCCACAGGGAAACCACATCAATCCTCCTGCCAGCCGATGCTACCGGCAGCAAGAAT
GCCGTCCAGGCCGTTGCCAGTTCTGTCAGCTACGGGAAGCGCTACACGGCCGGCGCTCTTCTGAACTTCA
CCACTACTGGCGAAGACGATGACGGCCAAGGAGCCGTACCGATGCAAGTGCCTGATGAGCCGGTCATCAC
ACCGCGCCAAGCCGCCCAACTCGATGGGCTGCTGAAAAAATGCAGCCAAGTCCTGGTCGACAACTTCACC
GCCAAGTACGGCTGCGCTGCCAACGTCTACAAATCCGAGTTCGACGTTGTGCTCGCTCGCCTCACCAAGT
CGGCCAGCCGGCCGCAGGAGTAAGGATCCTCTAGAGTCGACCTGCAGGCATGCAAGCTTGCGGCCGCGTC
GTGACTGGGAAAACCCTGGCGACTAGTCTTGGACTCCTGTTGATAGATCCAGTAATGACCTCAGAACTCC
ATCTGGATTTGTTCAGAACGCTCGGTTGCCGCCGGGCGTTTTTTATTGGTGAGAATCCAGGGGTCCCCAA
TAATTACGATTTAAATCTCACGGTAACTGATGCCGTATTTGCAGTACCAGCGTACGGCCCACAGAATGAT
GTCACGCTGAAAATGCCGGCCTTTGAATGGGTTCATGTGCAGCTCCATCAGCAAAAGGGGATGATAAGTT
TATCACCACCGACTATTTGCAACAGTGCCGTTGATCGTGCTATGATCGAGTGATGTCATCAGCGGTGGAG
TGCAATGTCGTGCAATACGAATGGCGAAAAGCCGAGCTGATCGGTCAGCTTCTCAACCTTGGGGTTACCC
CCGGCGGTGTGCTGCTGGTCCACAGCTCCTTCCGTAGCGTCCGGCCCCTCGAAGATGGGCCACTTGGACT
GATCGAGGCCCTGCGTGCTGCGCTGGGTCCGGGAGGGACGCTCGTGATGCCCTCGTGGTCAGGTCTGGAC
GACGAGCCGTTCGATCCTGCCACGTCGCCCGTTACACCGGACCTTGGAGTTGTCTCTGACACATTCTGGC
GCCTGCCAAATGTAAAGCGCAGCGCCCATCCATTTGCCTTTGCGGCAGCGGGGCCACAGGCAGAGCAGAT
CATCTCTGATCCATTGCCCCTGCCACCTCACTCGCCTGCAAGCCCGGTCGCCCGTGTCCATGAACTCGAT
GGGCAGGTACTTCTCCTCGGCGTGGGACACGATGCCAACACGACGCTGCATCTTGCCGAGTTGATGGCAA
AGGTTCCCTATGGGGTGCCGAGACACTGCACCATTCTTCAGGATGGCAAGTTGGTTCGCGTCGATTATCT
CGAGAATGACCACTGCTGTGAGCGCTTTGCCTTGGCGGACAGGTGGCTCAAGGAGAAGAGCCTTCAGAAG
GAAGGTCCAGTCGGTCATGCCTTTGCTCGGTTGATCCGCTCCCGCGACATTGTGGCGACAGCCCTGGGTC
AACTGGGCCGAGATCCGTTGATCTTCCTGCATCCGCCAGAGGCGGGATGCGAAGAATGCGATGCCGCTCG
CCAGTCGATTGGCTGAGACCGCGGTCCGCGCGTTGTCCTTTTCCGCTGCATAACCCTGCTTCGGGGTCAT
TATAGCGATTTTTTCGGTATATCCATCCTTTTTCGCACGATATACAGGATTTTGCCAAAGGGTTCGTGTA
GACTTTCCTTGGTGTATCCAACGGCGTCAGCCGGGCAGGATAGGTGAAGTAGGCCCACCCGCGAGCGGGT
GTTCCTTCTTCACTGTCCCTTATTCGCACCTGGCGGTGCTCAACGGGAATCCTGCTCTGCGAGGCTGGCC
GTAGGCCGGCCGCGATGCAGGTGGCTGCTGAACCCCCAGCCGGAACTGACCCCACAAGGCCCTAGCGTTT
GCAATGCACCAGGTCATCATTGACCCAGGCGTGTTCCACCAGGCCGCTGCCTCGCAACTCTTCGCAGGCT
TCGCCGACCTGCTCGCGCCACTTCTTCACGCGGGTGGAATCCGATCCGCACATGAGGCGGAAGGTTTCCA
GCTTGAGCGGGTACGGCTCCCGGTGCGAGCTGAAATAGTCGAACATCCGTCGGGCCGTCGGCGACAGCTT
GCGGTACTTCTCCCATATGAATTTCGTGTAGTGGTCGCCAGCAAACAGCACGACGATTTCCTCGTCGATC
AGGACCTGGCAACGGGACGTTTTCTTGCCACGGTCCAGGACGCGGAAGCGGTGCAGCAGCGACACCGATT
CCAGGTGCCCAACGCGGTCGGACGTGAAGCCCATCGCCGTCGCCTGTAGGCGCGACAGGCATTCCTCGGC
CTTCGTGTAATACCGGCCATTGATCGACCAGCCCAGGTCCTGGCAAAGCTCGTAGAACGTGAAGGTGATC
GGCTCGCCGATAGGGGTGCGCTTCGCGTACTCCAACACCTGCTGCCACACCAGTTCGTCATCGTCGGCCC
GCAGCTCGACGCCGGTGTAGGTGATCTTCACGTCCTTGTTGACGTGGAAAATGACCTTGTTTTGCAGCGC
CTCGCGCGGGATTTTCTTGTTGCGCGTGGTGAACAGGGCAGAGCGGGCCGTGTCGTTTGGCATCGCTCGC
ATCGTGTCCGGCCACGGCGCAATATCGAACAAGGAAAGCTGCATTTCCTTGATCTGCTGCTTCGTGTGTT
TCAGCAACGCGGCCTGCTTGGCTTCGCTGACCTGTTTTGCCAGGTCCTCGCCGGCGGTTTTTCGCTTCTT
GGTCGTCATAGTTCCTCGCGTGTCGATGGTCATCGACTTCGCCAAACCTGCCGCCTCCTGTTCGAGACGA
CGCGAACGCTCCACGGCGGCCGATGGCGCGGGCAGGGCAGGGGGAGCCAGTTGCACGCTGTCGCGCTCGA
TCTTGGCCGTAGCTTGCTGGACTATCGAGCCGACGGACTGGAAGGTTTCGCGGGGCGCACGCATGACGGT
GCGGCTTGCGATGGTTTCGGCATCCTCGGCGGAAAACCCCGCGTCGATCAGTTCTTGCCTGTATGCCTTC
CGGTCAAACGTCCGATTCATTCACCCTCCTTGCGGGATTGCCCCGGAATTAATTCCCCGGATCGATCCGT
CGATCTTGATCCCCTGCGCCATCAGATCCTTGGCGGCAAGAAAGCCATCCAGTTTACTTTGCAGGGCTTC
CCAACCTTACCAGAGGGCGCCCCAGCTGGCAATTCCGGTTCGCTTGCTGTCCATAAAACCGCCCAGTCTA
GCTATCGCCATGTAAGCCCACTGCAAGCTACCTGCTTTCTCTTTGCGCTTGCGTTTTCCCTTGTCCAGAT
AGCCCAGTAGCTGACATTCATCCGGGGTCAGCACCGTTTCTGCGGACTGGCTTTCTACGTGGCTGCCATT
TTTGGGGTGAGGCCGTTCGCGGCCGAGGGGCGCAGCCCCTGGGGGGATGGGAGGCCCGCGTTAGCGGGCC
GGGAGGGTTCGAGAAGGGGGGGCACCCCCCTTCGGCGTGCGCGGTCACGCGCACAGGGCGCAGCCCTGGT
TAAAAACAAGGTTTATAAATATTGGTTTAAAAGCAGGTTAAAAGACAGGTTAGCGGTGGCCGAAAAACGG
GCGGAAACCCTTGCAAATGCTGGATTTTCTGCCTGTGGACAGCCCCTCAAATGTCAATAGGTGCGCCCCT
CATCTGTCAGCACTCTGCCCCTCAAGTGTCAAGGATCGCGCCCCTCATCTGTCAGTAGTCGCGCCCCTCA
AGTGTCAATACCGCAGGGCACTTATCCCCAGGCTTGTCCACATCATCTGTGGGAAACTCGCGTAAAATCA
GGCGTTTTCGCCGATTTGCGAGGCTGGCCAGCTCCACGTCGCCGGCCGAAATCGAGCCTGCCCCTCATCT
GTCAACGCCGCGCCGGGTGAGTCGGCCCCTCAAGTGTCAACGTCCGCCCCTCATCTGTCAGTGAGGGCCA
AGTTTTCCGCGAGGTATCCACAACGCCGGCGGCCCTACATGGCTCTGCTGTAGTGAGTGGGTTGCGCTCC
GGCAGCGGTCCTGATCCCCCGCAGAAAAAAAGGATCTCAAGAAGATCCTTTGATCTTTTCTACGGCGCGC
CCAGCTGTCTAGGGCGGCGGATTTGTCCTACTCAGGAGAGCGTTCACCGACAAACAACAGATAAAACGAA
AGGCCCAGTCTTTCGACTGAGCCTTTCGTTTTATTTGATGCCT
Features (pLannotate 1.2.2; 16 found; start..end, strand, type, name):
     11..88      +  promoter       lacIq promoter: lacI (mutant); In the lacIq allele, a single base change in the promoter boosts expression of the lacI gene about 10-fold.
     89..1171    +  CDS            lacI: lac repressor; lacI; The lac repressor binds to the lac operator to inhibit transcription in E. coli. This inhibition can be relieved by adding lactose or isopropyl-β-D-thiogalactopyranoside (IPTG).
   1213..1230    +  promoter       tet promoter (fragment): E. coli promoter for tetracycline efflux protein gene
   1226..1327    -  CDS            yciV (fragment): RNAAM_ECOLI - Also known as trpH From Escherichia coli (strain K12).
   1403..1432    +  promoter       trc promoter: strong E. coli promoter; hybrid between the trp and lac UV5 promoters
   1440..1456    +  protein_bind   lac operator: The lac repressor binds to the lac operator to inhibit transcription in E. coli. This inhibition can be relieved by adding lactose or isopropyl-β-D-thiogalactopyranoside (IPTG). lac repressor encoded by lacI
   2264..2299    +  misc_feature   MCS (fragment): pUC18/19 multiple cloning site
   2307..2331    +  CDS            lacZα (fragment): LacZα fragment of β-galactosidase; lacZ fragment
   2342..2436    +  terminator     lambda t0 terminator: transcription terminator from phage lambda
   2643..3443    +  CDS            ApmR: aminoglycoside 3-N-acetyltransferase type IV ; aac(3)IV; confers resistance to apramycin (Paget and Davies, 1996)
   3603..3711    +  oriT           oriT: incP origin of transfer
   3772..4920    -  CDS            trfA: trans-acting replication protein that binds to and activates oriV
   4972..5253    -  CDS            tnpA (fragment): TN5P_ECOLX - Also known as tnp. Experimental evidence at protein level: Swiss-Prot protein existence level 1. Mediates transposition of transposon Tn5 by a 'cut and paste' mechanism. First, the monomeric transposase binds the 19 bp inverted DNA repeats flanking the transposon. Then, dimerization of the DNA- bound transposase creates a synaptic DNA complex. After nicking of the first DNA strand, excision of the transposon proceeds through a series of intermediates. The transposase then mediates the insertion of the transposon at a new site by strand transfer. The activity of the wild- type tran
   5313..5844    -  rep_origin     oriV: incP origin of replication
   5900..5935    -  rep_origin     CloDF13 ori (fragment): Plasmids containing the CloDF13 (CDF) origin of replication can be propagated in E. coli cells that contain additional plasmids with compatible origins.
   5971..6057    -  terminator     rrnB T1 terminator: Escherichia coli rrnB; transcription terminator T1 from the E. coli rrnB gene
