[The description below was written by a language model from this plasmid's Addgene catalogue record and pLannotate feature annotations shown in this document.]
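Description:
pSH824-ssr is a low-copy bacterial expression plasmid that supplies the Ssr single-strand recombinase from Pseudomonas putida DOT-T1E. It belongs to a CRISPR-Cas9-assisted recombineering toolkit developed for genetically intractable Pseudomonas aeruginosa isolates. It was derived from pSH624-ssr by inserting a synthetic segment of about 1.1 kb between the BcuI and BoxI sites. This segment carries the lambda t0 terminator and an apramycin resistance cassette, in which aac(3)IV is driven by its own promoter. The catalogued "insert" is therefore the swapped selection marker rather than the recombinase gene, which was inherited from the parent plasmid.

Replication depends on the broad-host-range IncP (RK2) system, in which oriV is activated by the plasmid-encoded TrfA protein. This allows maintenance in both E. coli and Pseudomonas. An IncP oriT allows the plasmid to be mobilised by conjugation when transfer functions are provided in trans. Expression is controlled by a lacIq-driven lacI gene together with the trc promoter and lac operator, so transcription is repressed until an inducer such as IPTG is added. The feature table does not annotate ssr itself, but the unannotated stretch of roughly 800 bp between the lac operator and the residual pUC-type polylinker is where the recombinase coding sequence would be expected to lie. The lambda t0 and rrnB T1 terminators insulate the cargo from the rest of the plasmid. The short hits to tnpA, yciV, the tet promoter, lacZα and the CloDF13 ori appear to be backbone remnants or incidental matches rather than functional parts. In use, induced Ssr promotes annealing of mutagenic oligonucleotides into the chromosome. Apramycin selection offers an option for strains already resistant to more common antibiotics.
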