Addgene plasmid #198027: pSH824-ssr
Purpose: Expresses the gene codying for the Ssr recombinase from Pseudomonas putida DOT-T1E
Depositing lab: Susanne Häußler. Depositing organization: Helmholtz-Zentrum fuer Infektionsforschung (HZI). Publication: An expanded CRISPR-Cas9-assisted recombineering toolkit for engineering genetically intractable Pseudomonas aeruginosa isolates. Pankratz D, Gomez NO, Nielsen A, Mustafayeva A, Gur M, Arce-Rodriguez F, Nikel PI, Haussler S, Arce-Rodriguez A. Nat Protoc. 2023 Oct 5. doi: 10.1038/s41596-023-00882-z. PubMed 37798358.
Backbone
  Vector backbone: pSH624-ssr
  Backbone size w/o insert (bp): 4948
  Total vector size (bp): 6063
  Vector type: Bacterial Expression
Growth in bacteria
  Bacterial resistance: Apramycin, 25 μg/mL
  Growth temperature: 37°C
  Growth strain: DH5alpha
  Copy number: Low Copy
Gene/Insert
  Gene/Insert name: T0 terminator - Apr resistance cassette
  Species: Synthetic
  Insert size (bp): 1115
  Promoter: AprR promoter
  Cloning method: Restriction Enzyme; 5′ cloning site BcuI (not destroyed); 3′ cloning site BoxI (not destroyed)
  Sequencing primers: 5′ SEVA_T0-F; 3′ PS4
Terms and licenses: Academic/Nonprofit Terms; Industry Terms: Not Available to Industry
How to cite: pSH824-ssr was a gift from Susanne Häußler (Addgene plasmid # 198027 ; http://n2t.net/addgene:198027 ; RRID:Addgene_198027)
